>Addgene plasmid #65172 | pYTK065 | depositor full sequence | sequence record 110225 | Full Sequence
TCGGTCTCCTGGCAGTGCTTTTAACTAAGAATTATTAGTCTTTTCTGCTTATTTTTTCATCATAGTTTAG
AACACTTTATATTAACGAATAGTTTATGAATCTATTTAGGTTTAAAAATTGATACAGTTTTATAAGTTAC
TTTTTCAAAGACTCGTGCTGTCTATTGCATAATGCACTGGAAGGGGAAAAAAAAGGTGCACACGCGTGGC
TTTTTCTTGAATTTGCAGTTTGAAAAATGCTGTGAGACCAGACCAATAAAAAACGCCCGGCGGCAACCGA
GCGTTCTGAACAAATCCAGATGGAGTTCTGAGGTCATTACTGGATCTATCAACAGGAGTCCAAGCGAGCT
CGATATCAAATTACGCCCCGCCCTGCCACTCATCGCAGTACTGTTGTAATTCATTAAGCATTCTGCCGAC
ATGGAAGCCATCACAAACGGCATGATGAACCTGAATCGCCAGCGGCATCAGCACCTTGTCGCCTTGCGTA
TAATATTTGCCCATGGTGAAAACGGGGGCGAAGAAGTTGTCCATATTGGCCACGTTTAAATCAAAACTGG
TGAAACTCACCCAGGGATTGGCTGAAACGAAAAACATATTCTCAATAAACCCTTTAGGGAAATAGGCCAG
GTTTTCACCGTAACACGCCACATCTTGCGAATATATGTGTAGAAACTGCCGGAAATCGTCGTGGTATTCA
CTCCAGAGCGATGAAAACGTTTCAGTTTGCTCATGGAAAACGGTGTAACAAGGGTGAACACTATCCCATA
TCACCAGCTCACCGTCTTTCATTGCCATACGAAATTCCGGATGAGCATTCATCAGGCGGGCAAGAATGTG
AATAAAGGCCGGATAAAACTTGTGCTTATTTTTCTTTACGGTCTTTAAAAAGGCCGTAATATCCAGCTGA
ACGGTCTGGTTATAGGTACATTGAGCAACTGACTGAAATGCCTCAAAATGTTCTTTACGATGCCATTGGG
ATATATCAACGGTGGTATATCCAGTGATTTTTTTCTCCATTTTAGCTTCCTTAGCTCCTGAAAATCTCGA
TAACTCAAAAAATACGCCCGGTAGTGATCTTATTTCATTATGGTGAAAGTTGGAACCTCTTACGTGCCCG
ATCAATCATGACCAAAATCCCTTAACGTGAGTTTTCGTTCCACTGAGCGTCAGACCCCGTAGAAAAGATC
AAAGGATCTTCTTGAGATCCTTTTTTTCTGCGCGTAATCTGCTGCTTGCAAACAAAAAAACCACCGCTAC
CAGCGGTGGTTTGTTTGCCGGATCAAGAGCTACCAACTCTTTTTCCGAAGGTAACTGGCTTCAGCAGAGC
GCAGATACCAAATACTGTTCTTCTAGTGTAGCCGTAGTTAGGCCACCACTTCAAGAACTCTGTAGCACCG
CCTACATACCTCGCTCTGCTAATCCTGTTACCAGTGGCTGCTGCCAGTGGCGATAAGTCGTGTCTTACCG
GGTTGGACTCAAGACGATAGTTACCGGATAAGGCGCAGCGGTCGGGCTGAACGGGGGGTTCGTGCACACA
GCCCAGCTTGGAGCGAACGACCTACACCGAACTGAGATACCTACAGCGTGAGCTATGAGAAAGCGCCACG
CTTCCCGAAGGGAGAAAGGCGGACAGGTATCCGGTAAGCGGCAGGGTCGGAACAGGAGAGCGCACGAGGG
AGCTTCCAGGGGGAAACGCCTGGTATCTTTATAGTCCTGTCGGGTTTCGCCACCTCTGACTTGAGCGTCG
ATTTTTGTGATGCTCGTCAGGGGGGCGGAGCCTATGGAAAAACGCCAGCAACGCGGCCTTTTTACGGTTC
CTGGCCTTTTGCTGGCCTTTTGCTCACATGTTCTTTCCTGCGTTATCCCCTGATTCTGTGGATAACCGTA
G
Features (pLannotate 1.2.2; 4 found; start..end, strand, type, name):
    256..290     -  terminator     lambda t0 terminator: minimal transcription terminator from phage lambda (Scholtissek and Grosse, 1987)
    364..1020    -  CDS            cat: CAT_ECOLX - Experimental evidence at protein level: Swiss-Prot protein existence level 1. This enzyme is an effector of chloramphenicol resistance in bacteria. From Escherichia coli. This protein is used as a marker in many commonly used cloning vectors, such as pACYC184.
   1021..1118    -  promoter       cat promoter: promoter of the E. coli cat gene encoding chloramphenicol acetyltransferase
   1202..1790    +  rep_origin     ori: high-copy-number ColE1/pMB1/pBR322/pUC origin of replication
