[The description below was written by a language model from this plasmid's Addgene catalogue record and pLannotate feature annotations shown in this document.]
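Description:
pYTK065 is a small (about 1.9 kb) part-storage plasmid from the modular yeast toolkit (YTK) for multipart Golden Gate-style assembly. It is built on the pYTK001 part entry backbone and is catalogued as a bacterial vector, although its role is to hold a yeast regulatory part rather than to express anything in E. coli. It replicates in E. coli from a high-copy ColE1/pUC-type origin. Selection is with chloramphenicol, conferred by the cat (chloramphenicol acetyltransferase) gene driven by its native cat promoter and followed by a minimal phage lambda t0 terminator. These backbone elements are the only features the automated annotation detects.

The payload is tENO2, the transcription terminator of the Saccharomyces cerevisiae ENO2 gene, formatted as a Type 4b part. It was cloned into the entry vector through BsmBI sites that were destroyed in the process. The terminator itself is not called out in the feature table, but presumably occupies part of the unannotated region outside the resistance cassette and origin. In the toolkit's scheme, part types define position within a transcriptional unit. The depositor notes that Type 4b terminators are used when the Type 4 position is split, with a Type 4a part supplying additional coding sequence upstream of the terminator.

The plasmid is therefore used as a source of a standardized terminator module. This module is combined with promoter, coding-sequence and other toolkit parts to assemble yeast expression cassettes. The record does not describe the assembly overhangs or the enzyme used to release the part.
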