Addgene plasmid #65172: pYTK065
Purpose: Encodes tENO2 as a Type 4b part to be used in the Dueber YTK system
Depositing lab: John Dueber. Depositing organization: University of California, Berkeley. Publication: A Highly Characterized Yeast Toolkit for Modular, Multipart Assembly. Lee ME, DeLoache WC, Cervantes B, Dueber JE. ACS Synth Biol. 2015 Apr 14. 10.1021/sb500366v PubMed 25871405.
Backbone
  Vector backbone: pYTK001
  Vector type: Bacterial Expression
Growth in bacteria
  Bacterial resistance: Chloramphenicol, 25 μg/mL
  Growth temperature: 37°C
  Growth strain: DH10B
  Copy number: High Copy
Gene/Insert
  Gene/Insert name: tENO2
  Species: S. cerevisiae (budding yeast)
  Cloning method: Restriction Enzyme; 5′ cloning site BsmBI (destroyed during cloning); 3′ cloning site BsmBI (destroyed during cloning)
Terms and licenses: Academic/Nonprofit Terms; Industry Terms: Not Available to Industry
Depositor comments: Type 4b parts are terminators used when a type 4a has been included as a coding sequence. For more information, please visit the supplemental information in PMID:25871405.
How to cite: pYTK065 was a gift from John Dueber (Addgene plasmid # 65172 ; http://n2t.net/addgene:65172 ; RRID:Addgene_65172)
