>Addgene plasmid #65172 | pYTK065 | addgene partial sequence | sequence record 112736 | CAT-F 5'-GTTTGTGATGGCTTCCATGTC-3'
TGAGTGGCAGGGCGGGGCGTAATTTGATATCGAGCTCGCTTGGACTCCTGTTGATAGATCCAGTAATGAC
CTCAGAACTCCATCTGGATTTGTTCAGAACGCTCGGTTGCCGCCGGGCGTTTTTTATTGGTCTGGTCTCA
CAGCATTTTTCAAACTGCAAATTCAAGAAAAAGCCACGCGTGTGCACCTTTTTTTTCCCCTTCCAGTGCA
TTATGCAATAGACAGCACGAGTCTTTGAAAAAGTAACTTATAAAACTGTATCAATTTTTAAACCTAAATA
GATTCATAAACTATTCGTTAATATAAAGTGTTCTAAACTATGATGAAAAAATAAGCAGAAAAGACTAATA
ATTCTTAGTTAAAAGCACTGCCAGGAGACCGACTACGGTTATCCACAGAATCAGGGGATAACGCAGGAAA
GAACATGTGAGCAAAAGGCCAGCAAAAGGCCAGGAACCGTAAAAAGGCCGCGTTGCTGGCGTTTTTCCAT
AGGCTCCGCCCCCCTGACGAGCATCACAAAAATCGACGCTCAAGTCAGAGGTGGCGAAACCCGACAGGAC
TATAAAGATACCAGGCGTTTCCCCCTGGAAGCTCCCTCGTGCGCTCTCCTGTTCCGACCCTGCCGCTTAC
CGGATACCTGTCCGCCTTTCTCCCTTCGGGAAGCGTGGCGCTTTCTCATAGCTCACGCTGTAGGTATCTC
AGTTCGGTGTAGGTCGTTCGCTCCAAGCTGGGCTGTGTGCACGAACCCCCCGTTCAGCCCGACCGCTGCG
CCTTATCCGGTAACTATCGTCTTGAGTCCAACCCGGTAAGACACGACTTATCGCCACTGGCAGCAG
