>Addgene plasmid #65172 | pYTK065 | addgene partial sequence | sequence record 218298 | pRS414-R 5'-CACCTCTGACTTGAGCGTCG-3'
GCCAGCAACGCGGCCTTTTTACGGTTCCTGGCCTTTTGCTGGCCTTTTGCTCACATGTTCTTTCCTGCGT
TATCCCCTGATTCTGTGGATAACCGTAGTCGGTCTCCTGGCAGTGCTTTTAACTAAGAATTATTAGTCTT
TTCTGCTTATTTTTTCATCATAGTTTAGAACACTTTATATTAACGAATAGTTTATGAATCTATTTAGGTT
TAAAAATTGATACAGTTTTATAAGTTACTTTTTCAAAGACTCGTGCTGTCTATTGCATAATGCACTGGAA
GGGGAAAAAAAAGGTGCACACGCGTGGCTTTTTCTTGAATTTGCAGTTTGAAAAATGCTGTGAGACCAGA
CCAATAAAAAACGCCCGGCGGCAACCGAGCGTTCTGAACAAATCCAGATGGAGTTCTGAGGTCATTACTG
GATCTATCAACAGGAGTCCAAGCGAGCTCGATATCAAATTACGCCCCGCCCTGCCACTCATCGCAGTACT
GTTGTAATTCATTAAGCATTCTGCCGACATGGAAGCCATCACAAACGGCATGATGAACCTGAATCGCCAG
CGGCATCAGCACCTTGTCGCCTTGCGTATAATATTTGCCCATGGTGAAAACGGGGGCGAAGAAGTTGTCC
ATATTGGCCACGTTTAAATCAAAACTGGTGAAACTCACCCAGGGATTGGCTGAAACGAAAAACATATTCT
CAATAAACCCTTTAGGGAAATAGGCCAGGTTTTCACCGTAACACGCC
